Addgene plasmid #90956: pKD236-4b
Purpose: Expresses ThsS constitutively
Depositing lab: Jeffrey Tabor. Depositing organization: Rice University. Publication: Engineering bacterial thiosulfate and tetrathionate sensors for detecting gut inflammation. Daeffler KN, Galley JD, Sheth RU, Ortiz-Velez LC, Bibb CO, Shroyer NF, Britton RA, Tabor JJ. Mol Syst Biol. 2017 Apr 3;13(4):923. doi: 10.15252/msb.20167416. PubMed 28373240.
Backbone
  Vector backbone: p15A
  Total vector size (bp): 4049
  Vector type: Bacterial Expression
Growth in bacteria
  Bacterial resistance: Spectinomycin, 50 μg/mL
  Growth temperature: 37°C
  Growth strain: DH5alpha
  Copy number: High Copy
Gene/Insert
  Gene/Insert name: ThsS
  Species: Shewanella halifaxensis
  Insert size (bp): 1785
  GenBank ID: ABZ77675
  Promoter: Bba_J23104
  Cloning method: Gibson Cloning
  Sequencing primers: 5′ CGGTATCAGCTCACTCAAAGG
Terms and licenses: Academic/Nonprofit Terms; Industry Terms: Not Available to Industry
How to cite: pKD236-4b was a gift from Jeffrey Tabor (Addgene plasmid # 90956 ; http://n2t.net/addgene:90956 ; RRID:Addgene_90956)
