[The description below was written by a language model from this plasmid's Addgene catalogue record, the feature table of its GenBank file and pLannotate feature annotations shown in this document.]
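Description:
pKD236-4b is a 4,049 bp bacterial expression plasmid built on a p15A backbone for constitutive production of ThsS in E. coli. It replicates from the p15A origin, which is generally regarded as medium-copy and compatible with ColE1-type plasmids, although the catalogue entry lists the plasmid as high copy. Selection is by spectinomycin through an aadA-type aminoglycoside adenylyltransferase (SpecR/SmR) gene, driven by its own upstream promoter annotated as derived from pKD13 and followed by the phage lambda t0 terminator.

The payload is a 1,785 bp open reading frame, Shal_3128 from Shewanella halifaxensis, encoding ThsS. According to the associated publication title, this work concerns bacterial thiosulfate and tetrathionate sensors for detecting gut inflammation. The annotations marking a catalytic histidine and a residue linked to phosphatase activity are consistent with ThsS being a sensor histidine kinase. Transcription comes from the constitutive Anderson-series promoter BBa_J23104 (automated annotation matches it to the related J23119 family), preceded by a short segment attributed to the pEXT20 expression vector. Translation is set by a synthetic ribosome binding site labelled with a predicted strength value. The cassette ends in the B0015 double terminator, composed of the rrnB T1 and T7Te terminators. The depositor's map also flags a point "Mutation" and a "Deletion" within the coding region, but the record does not explain their nature or consequences.

Because the plasmid supplies only the sensor protein, with no response regulator or reporter annotated, it is presumably meant to be paired with a compatible second plasmid carrying the remaining pathway components, though the record does not state this.
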