LOCUS       pKD236-4b 4049 bp ds-DNA circular 28-SEP-2015
DEFINITION  .
FEATURES             Location/Qualifiers
     misc_feature    2014..2048
                     /label="J23104"
                     /ApEinfo_revcolor=#ff9ccd
                     /ApEinfo_fwdcolor=#ff9ccd
     misc_feature    1909..2013
                     /label="pEXT20 expression vector source"
                     /ApEinfo_revcolor=#c6c9d1
                     /ApEinfo_fwdcolor=#c6c9d1
     terminator      complement(948..1053)
                     /label="T0"
                     /ApEinfo_revcolor=#ff0517
                     /ApEinfo_fwdcolor=#ff0517
     misc_feature    3876..4004
                     /label="Terminator B0015"
                     /ApEinfo_revcolor=#ff0000
                     /ApEinfo_fwdcolor=#ff0000
     rep_origin      complement(1168..1855)
                     /label="p15A"
                     /ApEinfo_revcolor=#c6c9d1
                     /ApEinfo_fwdcolor=#c6c9d1
     misc_feature    2922..2922
                     /label="Mutation"
                     /ApEinfo_revcolor=#f58a5e
                     /ApEinfo_fwdcolor=#f58a5e
     promoter        1..148
                     /label="specR_promoter_from_pKD13"
                     /ApEinfo_revcolor=#b1ff67
                     /ApEinfo_fwdcolor=#b1ff67
     misc_feature    3195..3197
                     /label="Catalytic His"
                     /ApEinfo_revcolor=#c7b0e3
                     /ApEinfo_fwdcolor=#c7b0e3
     misc_feature    3363..3365
                     /label="-phosphatase activity"
                     /ApEinfo_revcolor=#ffef86
                     /ApEinfo_fwdcolor=#ffef86
     misc_feature    149..940
                     /label="SpecR"
                     /ApEinfo_revcolor=#ff00ff
                     /ApEinfo_fwdcolor=#ff00ff
     misc_feature    2049..2081
                     /label="sRBS (271.83)"
                     /ApEinfo_revcolor=#d59687
                     /ApEinfo_fwdcolor=#d59687
     misc_feature    2525..2526
                     /label="Deletion"
                     /ApEinfo_revcolor=#f58a5e
                     /ApEinfo_fwdcolor=#f58a5e
     misc_feature    2082..3866
                     /label="Shal_3128"
                     /ApEinfo_revcolor=#84b0dc
                     /ApEinfo_fwdcolor=#84b0dc
ORIGIN
        1 AGCAAGCGAA CCGGAATTGC CAGCTGGGGC GCCCTCTGGT AAGGTTGGGA AGCCCTGCAA
       61 AGTAAACTGG ATGGCTTTCT TGCCGCCAAG GATCTGATGG CGCAGGGGAT CAAGATCTGA
      121 TCAAGAGACA GGATGAGGAT CGTTTCGCAT GAGGGAAGCG GTGATCGCCG AAGTATCGAC
      181 TCAACTATCA GAGGTAGTTG GCGTCATCGA GCGCCATCTC GAACCGACGT TGCTGGCCGT
      241 ACATTTGTAC GGCTCCGCAG TGGATGGCGG CCTGAAGCCA CACAGTGATA TTGATTTGCT
      301 GGTTACGGTG ACCGTAAGGC TTGATGAAAC AACGCGGCGA GCTTTGATCA ACGACCTTTT
      361 GGAAACTTCG GCTTCCCCTG GAGAGAGCGA GATTCTCCGC GCTGTAGAAG TCACCATTGT
      421 TGTGCACGAC GACATCATTC CGTGGCGTTA TCCAGCTAAG CGCGAACTGC AATTTGGAGA
      481 ATGGCAGCGC AATGACATTC TTGCAGGTAT CTTCGAGCCA GCCACGATCG ACATTGATCT
      541 GGCTATCTTG CTGACAAAAG CAAGAGAACA TAGCGTTGCC TTGGTAGGTC CAGCGGCGGA
      601 GGAACTCTTT GATCCGGTTC CTGAACAGGA TCTATTTGAG GCGCTAAATG AAACCTTAAC
      661 GCTATGGAAC TCGCCGCCCG ACTGGGCTGG CGATGAGCGA AATGTAGTGC TTACGTTGTC
      721 CCGCATTTGG TACAGCGCAG TAACCGGCAA AATCGCGCCG AAGGATGTCG CTGCCGACTG
      781 GGCAATGGAG CGCCTGCCGG CCCAGTATCA GCCCGTCATA CTTGAAGCTA GACAGGCTTA
      841 TCTTGGACAA GAAGAAGATC GCTTGGCCTC GCGCGCAGAT CAGTTGGAAG AATTTGTCCA
      901 CTACGTGAAA GGCGAGATCA CCAAGGTAGT CGGCAAATAA GAGCTCGCTT GGACTCCTGT
      961 TGATAGATCC AGTAATGACC TCAGAACTCC ATCTGGATTT GTTCAGAACG CTCGGTTGCC
     1021 GCCGGGCGTT TTTTATTGGT GAGAATCCAA GCACTAGTAA CAACTTATAT CGTATGGGGC
     1081 TGACTTCAGG TGCTACATTT GAAGAGATAA ATTGCACTGA AATCTAGTAA TATTTTATCT
     1141 GATTAATAAG ATGATCTTCT TGAGATCGTT TTGGTCTGCG CGTAATCTCT TGCTCTGAAA
     1201 ACGAAAAAAC CGCCTTGCAG GGCGGTTTTT CGAAGGTTCT CTGAGCTACC AACTCTTTGA
     1261 ACCGAGGTAA CTGGCTTGGA GGAGCGCAGT CACCAAAACT TGTCCTTTCA GTTTAGCCTT
     1321 AACCGGCGCA TGACTTCAAG ACTAACTCCT CTAAATCAAT TACCAGTGGC TGCTGCCAGT
     1381 GGTGCTTTTG CATGTCTTTC CGGGTTGGAC TCAAGACGAT AGTTACCGGA TAAGGCGCAG
     1441 CGGTCGGACT GAACGGGGGG TTCGTGCATA CAGTCCAGCT TGGAGCGAAC TGCCTACCCG
     1501 GAACTGAGTG TCAGGCGTGG AATGAGACAA ACGCGGCCAT AACAGCGGAA TGACACCGGT
     1561 AAACCGAAAG GCAGGAACAG GAGAGCGCAC GAGGGAGCCG CCAGGGGGAA ACGCCTGGTA
     1621 TCTTTATAGT CCTGTCGGGT TTCGCCACCA CTGATTTGAG CGTCAGATTT CGTGATGCTT
     1681 GTCAGGGGGG CGGAGCCTAT GGAAAAACGG CTTTGCCGCG GCCCTCTCAC TTCCCTGTTA
     1741 AGTATCTTCC TGGCATCTTC CAGGAAATCT CCGCCCCGTT CGTAAGCCAT TTCCGCTCGC
     1801 CGCAGTCGAA CGACCGAGCG TAGCGAGTCA GTGAGCGAGG AAGCGGAATA TATCCCCTAG
     1861 GCGTTCGGCT GCGGCGAGCG GTATCAGCTC ACTCAAAGGC GGTAATACGT AAATCACTGC
     1921 ATAATTCGTG TCGCTCAAGG CGCACTCCCG TTCTGGATAA TGTTTTTTGC GCCGACATCA
     1981 TAACGGTTCT GGCAAATATT CTGAAATGAG CTGttgacag ctagctcagt cctaggtatt
     2041 gtgctagcCT AGTATCGATC TCCATAACTA TCCTATAGAT CATGTCCCGC CTGCTGCTGT
     2101 GTATCTGTGT TCTGCTGTTC TCTTCTGTGG CGTGGTCTAA ACCGCAGCAG TTTTATGTGG
     2161 GCGTACTGGC TAACTGGGGT CATCAGCAAG CCGTTGAACG TTGGACCCCG ATGATGGAGT
     2221 ATCTGAACGA ACATGTGCCG GACGCGGAAT TTCACGTCTA CCCGGGCAAC TTCAAAGCAC
     2281 TGAACCTGGC AATGGAACTG GGCCAGATTC AGTTCATTAT CACTAACCCG GGCCAATATC
     2341 TGTACCTGAG CAATCAGTAC CCGCTGTCTT GGCTGGCGAC CATGCGTTCT AAGCGTCACG
     2401 ATGGTACCAC TTCTGCGATC GGTTCCGCCA TTATTGTCCG CGCGGACAGC GACTACCGCA
     2461 CCCTGTACGA CCTGAAAGGT AAAGTGGTGG CTGCGTCCGA CCCGCATGCT CTGGGTGGCT
     2521 ACCAAGCGAC CGTCGGTCTG ATGCATTCCC TGGGCATGGA TCCGGACACC TTCTTCGGTG
     2581 AAACCAAGTT TCTGGGCTTT CCACTGGATC CGCTGCTGTA CCAAGTTCGT GATGGCAACG
     2641 TTGACGCGGC CATTACCCCA CTGTGCACTC TGGAGGACAT GGTTGCACGC GGCGTACTGA
     2701 AATCTTCCGA TTTTCGTGTG CTGAACCCTA GCCGCCCGGA TGGTGTAGAA TGCCAGTGCT
     2761 CTACCACCCT GTACCCGAAC TGGTCTTTCG CTGCGACTGA GTCTGTATCC ACCGAACTGT
     2821 CTAAAGAAAT CACGCAGGCA CTGCTGGAAC TGCCATCCGA CAGCCCGGCA GCTATCAAAG
     2881 CGCAACTGAC CGGCTGGACC AGCCCGATCT CCCAACTGGC GGTAATCAAA CTGTTCAAAG
     2941 AGCTGCACGT AAAAACCCCG GACTCTAGCC GTTGGGAAGC CGTTAAGAAG TGGCTGGAAG
     3001 AAAACCGTCA CTGGGGTATC CTGTCTGTTC TGGTGTTCAT CATTGCAACG CTGTATCACC
     3061 TGTGGATTGA ATACCGCTTC CACCAAAAAA GCTCTTCTCT GATCGAATCT GAACGTCAGC
     3121 TGAAACAGCA AGCTGTTGCC CTGGAACGTC TGCAATCTGC TAGCATCGTT GGTGAAATTG
     3181 GTGCGGGTCT GGCCCACGAG ATTAATCAGC CGATCGCTGC AATTACCTCT TATTCTGAAG
     3241 GTGGCATCAT GCGCCTGCAA GGTAAAGAAC AGGCGGATAC GGATAGCTGC ATCGAACTGC
     3301 TGGAAAAAAT CCACAAACAG AGCACTCGCG CAGGCGAAGT GGTGCACCGC ATCCGTGGTC
     3361 TGCTGAAACG TCGTGAAGCG GTGATGGTAG ATGTTAACAT CCTGACCCTG GTGGAAGAAT
     3421 CCATCAGCCT GCTGCGTCTG GAGCTGGCAC GTCGCGAAAT CCAGATCAAC ACTCAGATCA
     3481 AAGGTGAACC GTTCTTCATT ACTGCCGACC GCGTTGGCCT GCTGCAAGTT CTGATTAACC
     3541 TGATCAAAAA CTCCCTGGAC GCGATCGCTG AATCTGATAA TGCCCGTTCT GGTAAAATCA
     3601 ACATCGAACT GGACTTTAAA GAGTACCAGG TAAACGTCTC CATCATCGAT AACGGTCCGG
     3661 GCCTGGCGAT GGATTCTGAC ACTCTGATGG CTACGTTTTA CACTACCAAA ATGGATGGCC
     3721 TGGGCCTGGG TCTGGCAATC TGCCGCGAAG TTATCAGCAA CCACGACGGC CACTTCCTGC
     3781 TGTCCAACCG TGACGACGGC GTTCTGGGCT GTGTGGCAAC CCTGAATCTG AAAAAACGCG
     3841 GTTCTGAAGT GCCGATCGAA GTCTAATAAT CTAGACCAGG CATCAAATAA AACGAAAGGC
     3901 TCAGTCGAAA GACTGGGCCT TTCGTTTTAT CTGTTGTTTG TCGGTGAACG CTCTCTACTA
     3961 GAGTCACACT GGCTCACCTT CGGGTGGGCC TTTCTGCGTT TATAGGTACC CGGGGATCCT
     4021 CTAGAGTCGA CCTGCAGGCA TGCAAGCTT
//
