Features (pLannotate 1.2.2; 9 found; start..end, strand, type, name):
      1..117     +  CDS            tnpA (fragment): TN5P_ECOLX - Also known as tnp. Experimental evidence at protein level: Swiss-Prot protein existence level 1. Mediates transposition of transposon Tn5 by a 'cut and paste' mechanism. First, the monomeric transposase binds the 19 bp inverted DNA repeats flanking the transposon. Then, dimerization of the DNA- bound transposase creates a synaptic DNA complex. After nicking of the first DNA strand, excision of the transposon proceeds through a series of intermediates. The transposase then mediates the insertion of the transposon at a new site by strand transfer. The activity of the wild- type tran
    149..940     +  CDS            SmR: aminoglycoside adenylyltransferase (Murphy, 1985); aadA; confers resistance to spectinomycin and streptomycin
    952..1046    +  terminator     lambda t0 terminator: transcription terminator from phage lambda
   1160..1705    +  rep_origin     p15A ori: Plasmids containing the medium-copy-number p15A origin of replication can be propagated in E. coli cells that contain a second plasmid with the ColE1 origin.
   1793..1848    +  rep_origin     RSF ori (fragment): Plasmids containing the RSF 1030 origin of replication can be propagated in E. coli cells that contain additional plasmids with compatible origins.
   2014..2039    +  promoter       J23119(SpeI) promoter (fragment): bacterial promoter (Registry of Standard Biological Parts BBa J23119) modified to end with an SpeI site
   3884..3955    +  terminator     rrnB T1 terminator: transcription terminator T1 from the E. coli rrnB gene
   3971..3998    +  terminator     T7Te terminator: phage T7 early transcription terminator
   4005..4049    +  misc_feature   MCS (fragment): pUC18/19 multiple cloning site
>Addgene plasmid #90956 | pKD236-4b | addgene full sequence | sequence record 178327 | Addgene NGS Result
AGCAAGCGAACCGGAATTGCCAGCTGGGGCGCCCTCTGGTAAGGTTGGGAAGCCCTGCAAAGTAAACTGG
ATGGCTTTCTTGCCGCCAAGGATCTGATGGCGCAGGGGATCAAGATCTGATCAAGAGACAGGATGAGGAT
CGTTTCGTATGAGGGAAGCGGTGATCGCCGAAGTATCGACTCAACTATCAGAGGTAGTTGGCGTCATCGA
GCGCCATCTCGAACCGACGTTGCTGGCCGTACATTTGTACGGCTCCGCAGTGGATGGCGGCCTGAAGCCA
CACAGTGATATTGATTTGCTGGTTACGGTGACCGTAAGGCTTGATGAAACAACGCGGCGAGCTTTGATCA
ACGACCTTTTGGAAACTTCGGCTTCCCCTGGAGAGAGCGAGATTCTCCGCGCTGTAGAAGTCACCATTGT
TGTGCACGACGACATCATTCCGTGGCGTTATCCAGCTAAGCGCGAACTGCAATTTGGAGAATGGCAGCGC
AATGACATTCTTGCAGGTATCTTCGAGCCAGCCACGATCGACATTGATCTGGCTATCTTGCTGACAAAAG
CAAGAGAACATAGCGTTGCCTTGGTAGGTCCAGCGGCGGAGGAACTCTTTGATCCGGTTCCTGAACAGGA
TCTATTTGAGGCGCTAAATGAAACCTTAACGCTATGGAACTCGCCGCCCGACTGGGCTGGCGATGAGCGA
AATGTAGTGCTTACGTTGTCCCGCATTTGGTACAGCGCAGTAACCGGCAAAATCGCGCCGAAGGATGTCG
CTGCCGACTGGGCAATGGAGCGCCTGCCGGCCCAGTATCAGCCCGTCATACTTGAAGCTAGACAGGCTTA
TCTTGGACAAGAAGAAGATCGCTTGGCCTCGCGCGCAGATCAGTTGGAAGAATTTGTCCACTACGTGAAA
GGCGAGATCACCAAGGTAGTCGGCAAATAAGAGCTCGCTTGGACTCCTGTTGATAGATCCAGTAATGACC
TCAGAACTCCATCTGGATTTGTTCAGAACGCTCGGTTGCCGCCGGGCGTTTTTTATTGGTGAGAATCCAA
GCACTAGTAACAACTTATATCGTATGGGGCTGACTTCAGGTGCTACATTTGAAGAGATAAATTGCACTGA
AATCTAGTAATATTTTATCTGATTAATAAGATGATCTTCTTGAGATCGTTTTGGTCTGCGCGTAATCTCT
TGCTCTGAAAACGAAAAAACCGCCTTGCAGGGCGGTTTTTCGAAGGTTCTCTGAGCTACCAACTCTTTGA
ACCGAGGTAACTGGCTTGGAGGAGCGCAGTCACCAAAACTTGTCCTTTCAGTTTAGCCTTAACCGGCGCA
TGACTTCAAGACTAACTCCTCTAAATCAATTACCAGTGGCTGCTGCCAGTGGTGCTTTTGCATGTCTTTC
CGGGTTGGACTCAAGACGATAGTTACCGGATAAGGCGCAGCGGTCGGACTGAACGGGGGGTTCGTGCATA
CAGTCCAGCTTGGAGCGAACTGCCTACCCGGAACTGAGTGTCAGGCGTGGAATGAGACAAACGCGGCCAT
AACAGCGGAATGACACCGGTAAACCGAAAGGCAGGAACAGGAGAGCGCACGAGGGAGCCGCCAGGGGGAA
ACGCCTGGTATCTTTATAGTCCTGTCGGGTTTCGCCACCACTGATTTGAGCGTCAGATTTCGTGATGCTT
GTCAGGGGGGCGGAGCCTATGGAAAAACGGCTTTGCCGCGGCCCTCTCACTTCCCTGTTAAGTATCTTCC
TGGCATCTTCCGGGAAATCTCCGCCCCGTTCGTAAGCCATTTCCGCTCGCCGCAGTCGAACGACCGAGCG
TAGCGAGTCAGTGAGCGAGGAAGCGGAATATATCCCCTAGGCGTTCGGCTGCGGCGAGCGGTATCAGCTC
ACTCAAAGGCGGTAATACGTAAATCACTGCATAATTCGTGTCGCTCAAGGCGCACTCCCGTTCTGGATAA
TGTTTTTTGCGCCGACATCATAACGGTTCTGGCAAATATTCTGAAATGAGCTGTTGACAGCTAGCTCAGT
CCTAGGTATTGTGCTAGCCTAGTATCGATCTCCATAACTATCCTATAGATCATGTCCCGCCTGCTGCTGT
GTATCTGTGTTCTGCTGTTCTCTTCTGTGGCGTGGTCTAAACCGCAGCAGTTTTATGTGGGCGTACTGGC
TAACTGGGGTCATCAGCAAGCCGTTGAACGTTGGACCCCGATGATGGAGTATCTGAACGAACATGTGCCG
GACGCGGAATTTCACGTCTACCCGGGCAACTTCAAAGCACTGAACCTGGCAATGGAACTGGGCCAGATTC
AGTTCATTATCACTAACCCGGGCCAATATCTGTACCTGAGCAATCAGTACCCGCTGTCTTGGCTGGCGAC
CATGCGTTCTAAGCGTCACGATGGTACCACTTCTGCGATCGGTTCCGCCATTATTGTCCGCGCGGACAGC
GACTACCGCACCCTGTACGACCTGAAAGGTAAAGTGGTGGCTGCGTCCGACCCGCATGCTCTGGGTGGCT
ACCAAGCGACCGTCGGTCTGATGCATTCCCTGGGCATGGATCCGGACACCTTCTTCGGTGAAACCAAGTT
TCTGGGCTTTCCACTGGATCCGCTGCTGTACCAAGTTCGTGATGGCAACGTTGACGCGGCCATTACCCCA
CTGTGCACTCTGGAGGACATGGTTGCACGCGGCGTACTGAAATCTTCCGATTTTCGTGTGCTGAACCCTA
GCCGCCCGGATGGTGTAGAATGCCAGTGCTCTACCACCCTGTACCCGAACTGGTCTTTCGCTGCGACTGA
GTCTGTATCCACCGAACTGTCTAAAGAAATCACGCAGGCACTGCTGGAACTGCCATCCGACAGCCCGGCA
GCTATCAAAGCGCAACTGACCGGCTGGACCAGCCCGATCTCCCAACTGGCGGTAATCAAACTGTTCAAAG
AGCTGCACGTAAAAACCCCGGACTCTAGCCGTTGGGAAGCCGTTAAGAAGTGGCTGGAAGAAAACCGTCA
CTGGGGTATCCTGTCTGTTCTGGTGTTCATCATTGCAACGCTGTATCACCTGTGGATTGAATACCGCTTC
CACCAAAAAAGCTCTTCTCTGATCGAATCTGAACGTCAGCTGAAACAGCAAGCTGTTGCCCTGGAACGTC
TGCAATCTGCTAGCATCGTTGGTGAAATTGGTGCGGGTCTGGCCCACGAGATTAATCAGCCGATCGCTGC
AATTACCTCTTATTCTGAAGGTGGCATCATGCGCCTGCAAGGTAAAGAACAGGCGGATACGGATAGCTGC
ATCGAACTGCTGGAAAAAATCCACAAACAGAGCACTCGCGCAGGCGAAGTGGTGCACCGCATCCGTGGTC
TGCTGAAACGTCGTGAAGCGGTGATGGTAGATGTTAACATCCTGACCCTGGTGGAAGAATCCATCAGCCT
GCTGCGTCTGGAGCTGGCACGTCGCGAAATCCAGATCAACACTCAGATCAAAGGTGAACCGTTCTTCATT
ACTGCCGACCGCGTTGGCCTGCTGCAAGTTCTGATTAACCTGATCAAAAACTCCCTGGACGCGATCGCTG
AATCTGATAATGCCCGTTCTGGTAAAATCAACATCGAACTGGACTTTAAAGAGTACCAGGTAAACGTCTC
CATCATCGATAACGGTCCGGGCCTGGCGATGGATTCTGACACTCTGATGGCTACGTTTTACACTACCAAA
ATGGATGGCCTGGGCCTGGGTCTGGCAATCTGCCGCGAAGTTATCAGCAACCACGACGGCCACTTCCTGC
TGTCCAACCGTGACGACGGCGTTCTGGGCTGTGTGGCAACCCTGAATCTGAAAAAACGCGGTTCTGAAGT
GCCGATCGAAGTCTAATAATCTAGACCAGGCATCAAATAAAACGAAAGGCTCAGTCGAAAGACTGGGCCT
TTCGTTTTATCTGTTGTTTGTCGGTGAACGCTCTCTACTAGAGTCACACTGGCTCACCTTCGGGTGGGCC
TTTCTGCGTTTATAGGTACCCGGGGATCCTCTAGAGTCGACCTGCAGGCATGCAAGCTT
